Addgene plasmid #99870: EKARdual
Purpose: Measure ERK activity by conformational change after ERK substrate phosphorylation and recognition of this phosphorylated substrate
Depositing lab: Marc Tramier. Depositing organization: CNRS UMR 6290, Institut de Génétique et Développement de Rennes (IGDR). Publication: Multiplexing PKA and ERK1&2 kinases FRET biosensors in living cells using single excitation wavelength dual colour FLIM. Demeautis C, Sipieter F, Roul J, Chapuis C, Padilla-Parra S, Riquet FB, Tramier M. Sci Rep. 2017 Jan 20;7:41026. doi: 10.1038/srep41026. PubMed 28106114.
Backbone
  Vector backbone: pTriEx4
  Vector type: Mammalian Expression
Growth in bacteria
  Bacterial resistance: Ampicillin, 100 μg/mL
  Growth temperature: 37°C
  Growth strain: DH5alpha
  Copy number: High Copy
Gene/Insert
  Gene/Insert name: EKAR (alt name: Erk activity reporter)
  Species: Synthetic
  Promoter: CMV
  Tag / fusion protein: mTFP1 (N terminal on backbone); ShadowG (C terminal on backbone)
  Cloning method: Restriction Enzyme; 5′ cloning site NotI (not destroyed); 3′ cloning site KpnI (not destroyed)
  Sequencing primers: 5′ T7: taatacgactcactataggg
Terms and licenses: Academic/Nonprofit Terms; Industry Terms: Not Available to Industry
How to cite: EKARdual was a gift from Marc Tramier (Addgene plasmid # 99870 ; http://n2t.net/addgene:99870 ; RRID:Addgene_99870)
