[The description below was written by a language model from this plasmid's Addgene catalogue record and pLannotate feature annotations shown in this document.]
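Description:
EKARdual is a genetically encoded FRET biosensor for ERK kinase activity, carried in the pTriEx4 backbone and catalogued as a mammalian expression vector. It is propagated in E. coli as a high-copy plasmid through a ColE1/pUC-type origin with ampicillin selection (AmpR, β-lactamase). As is characteristic of pTriEx vectors, the expression region stacks three promoter systems. A CMV enhancer/promoter with a chimeric β-actin/β-globin intron fragment drives expression in mammalian cells. A T7 promoter with a lac operator allows inducible bacterial expression, and a baculovirus p10 promoter serves insect cells. Flanking lef2/ORF603 and ORF1629 recombination regions allow transfer into a baculovirus genome. A rabbit β-globin polyadenylation signal and a T7 terminator close the unit, and a single loxP site lies downstream.

The synthetic EKAR (Erk activity reporter) insert was cloned between NotI and KpnI sites. It sits between an N-terminal mTFP1 cyan donor and a C-terminal ShadowG, which general knowledge identifies as a dark, weakly emitting yellow-protein-derived acceptor. The automated annotation labels this C-terminal reading frame as mCitrine, most likely because of sequence similarity to that family. The sensor core includes a fragment of human PIN1, which recognises phosphorylated Ser/Thr-Pro motifs. The record's stated purpose also implies an ERK substrate segment, which is not separately annotated, and the short calmodulin hit in this region is probably incidental. A 6xHis tag is annotated downstream of the acceptor.

When ERK phosphorylates the substrate, the phospho-binding domain engages it. The resulting conformational change alters energy transfer between the two fluorophores. According to the associated publication title, the sensor was designed for fluorescence lifetime (FLIM) readout, so that ERK and PKA activities can be multiplexed in living cells with a single excitation wavelength.
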