Features (pLannotate 1.2.2; 20 found; start..end, strand, type, name):
      4..39      +  CDS            lef2 (fragment): baculovirus late expression factor 2
    181..1008    +  misc_recomb    baculovirus recombination region (lef2/ORF603): contains ORF603 and part of lef2
   1020..1379    +  enhancer       CMV enhancer (fragment): human cytomegalovirus immediate early enhancer
   1381..1580    +  promoter       CMV promoter: human cytomegalovirus (CMV) immediate early promoter
   1732..1862    +  intron         chimeric intron (fragment): chimera between introns from chicken β-actin and rabbit β-globin
   1931..1949    +  promoter       T7 promoter: promoter for bacteriophage T7 RNA polymerase
   1950..1974    +  protein_bind   lac operator: The lac repressor binds to the lac operator to inhibit transcription in E. coli. This inhibition can be relieved by adding lactose or isopropyl-β-D-thiogalactopyranoside (IPTG). lac repressor encoded by lacI
   1990..2099    +  promoter       p10 promoter: baculovirus promoter for expression in insect cells
   2195..2899    +  CDS            mTFP1: mTFP1 is a basic (constitutively fluorescent) cyan fluorescent protein published in 2006, derived from Clavularia sp.. It has low acid sensitivity.
   2906..3067    +  CDS            PIN1 (fragment): PIN1_HUMAN - Experimental evidence at protein level: Swiss-Prot protein existence level 1. Peptidyl-prolyl cis/trans isomerase (PPIase) that binds to and isomerizes specific phosphorylated Ser/Thr-Pro (pSer/Thr-Pro) motifs (PubMed:21497122, PubMed:23623683, PubMed:29686383). By inducing conformational changes in a subset of phosphorylated proteins, acts as a molecular switch in multiple cellular processes (PubMed:21497122, PubMed:22033920, PubMed:23623683). Displays a preference for acidic residues located N-terminally to the proline bond to be isomerized. Regulates mitosis presumably by inter
   3356..3376    +  CDS            calmodulin (fragment): calcium-binding protein
   3479..4195    +  CDS            mCitrine: mCitrine is a basic (constitutively fluorescent) yellow fluorescent protein published in 2001, derived from Aequorea victoria.
   4268..4285    +  CDS            6xHis: 6xHis affinity tag
   4394..4449    +  polyA_signal   β-globin poly(A) signal: rabbit β-globin polyadenylation signal (Gil and Proudfoot, 1987)
   4537..4584    +  terminator     T7 terminator: transcription terminator for bacteriophage T7 RNA polymerase
   4597..5302    +  misc_recomb    baculovirus recombination region (ORF1629): contains part of ORF1629
   5311..5344    +  protein_bind   loxP: Cre-mediated recombination occurs in the 8-bp core sequence (GCATACAT). Cre recombinase
   5512..6099    -  rep_origin     ori: high-copy-number ColE1/pMB1/pBR322/pUC origin of replication
   6112..6972    -  CDS            AmpR: β-lactamase; bla; confers resistance to ampicillin, carbenicillin, and related antibiotics
   6973..7024    -  promoter       AmpR promoter (fragment): bla
>Addgene plasmid #99870 | EKARdual | depositor full sequence | sequence record 182629 | Full Sequence
TCCTGCATCTTTTAATCAAATCCCAAGATGTGTATAAACGCGCCGGTATGTACAGGAAGAGGTTTATACT
AAACTGTTACATTGCAAACGTGGTTTCGTGTGCCAAGTGTGAAAACCGATGTTTAATCAAGGCTCTGACG
CATTTCTACAACCACGACTCCAAGTGTGTGGGTGAAGTCATGCATCTTTTAATCAAATCCCAAGATGTGT
ATAAACCACCAAACTGCCAAAAAATGAAAACTGTCGACAAGCTCTGTCCGTTTGCTGGCAACTGCAAGGG
TCTCAATCCTATTTGTAATTATTGAATAATAAAACAATTATAAATGTCAAATTTGTTTTTTATTAACGAT
ACAAACCAAACGCAACAAGAACATTTGTAGTATTATCTATAATTGAAAACGCGTAGTTATAATCGCTGAG
GTAATATTTAAAATCATTTTCAAATGATTCACAGTTAATTTGCGACAATATAATTTTATTTTCACATAAA
CTAGACGCCTTGTCGTCTTCTTCTTCGTATTCCTTCTCTTTTTCATTTTTCTCTTCATAAAAATTAACAT
AGTTATTATCGTATCCATATATGTATCTATCGTATAGAGTAAATTTTTTGTTGTCATAAATATATATGTC
TTTTTTAATGGGGTGTATAGTACCGCTGCGCATAGTTTTTCTGTAATTTACAACAGTGCTATTTTCTGGT
AGTTCTTCGGAGTGTGTTGCTTTAATTATTAAATTTATATAATCAATGAATTTGGGATCGTCGGTTTTGT
ACAATATGTTGCCGGCATAGTACGCAGCTTCTTCTAGTTCAATTACACCATTTTTTAGCAGCACCGGATT
AACATAACTTTCCAAAATGTTGTACGAACCGTTAAACAAAAACAGTTCACCTCCCTTTTCTATACTATTG
TCTGCGAGCAGTTGTTTGTTGTTAAAAATAACAGCCATTGTAATGAGACGCACAAACTAATATCACAAAC
TGGAAATGTCTATCAATATATAGTTGCTGATGGCCGGCCTATTAATAGTAATCAATTACGGGGTCATTAG
TTCATAGCCCATATATGGAGTTCCGCGTTACATAACTTACGGTAAATGGCCCGCCTGGCTGACCGCCCAA
CGACCCCCGCCCATTGACGTCAATAATGACGTATGTTCCCATAGTAACGCCAATAGGGACTTTCCATTGA
CGTCAATGGGTGGAGTATTTACGGTAAACTGCCCACTTGGCAGTACATCAAGTGTATCATATGCCAAGTC
CGCCCCCTATTGACGTCAATGACGGTAAATGGCCCGCCTGGCATTATGCCCAGTACATGACCTTACGGGA
CTTTCCTACTTGGCAGTACATCTACGTATTAGTCATCGCTATTACCATGCTGATGCGGTTTTGGCAGTAC
ACCAATGGGCGTGGATAGCGGTTTGACTCACGGGGATTTCCAAGTCTCCACCCCATTGACGTCAATGGGA
GTTTGTTTTGGCACCAAAATCAACGGGACTTTCCAAAATGTCGTAATAACCCCGCCCCGTTGACGCAAAT
GGGCGGTAGGCGTGTACGGTGGGAGGTCTATATAAGCAGACGTCGTTTAGTGAACCGTCAGATCACTAGA
TGCTTTATTGCGGTAGTTTATCACAGTTAAATTGCTAACGCCAGTCTCGAACTTAACGTGCAGAAGTTGG
TCGTGAGGCACTGGGCAGGTAAGTATCGGGCCCTTTGTGCGGGGGGAGCGGCTCGGGGCTGTCCGCGGGG
GGACGGCTGCCTTCGGGGGGGACGGGGCAGGGCGGGGTTCGGCTTCTGGCGTGTGACCGGCGGCTCTAGA
GCCTCTGCTAACCATGTTCATGCCTTCTTCTTTTTCCTACAGCTCCTGGGCAACGTGCTGGTTATTGTGC
TGTCTCATCATTTTGGCAAAGAATTGGATCGGACCGAAATTAATACGACTCACTATAGGGGAATTGTGAG
CGGATAACAATTCCCCGGAGTTAATCCGGGACCTTTAATTCAACCCAACACAATATATTATAGTTAAATA
AGAATTATTATCAAATCATTTGTATATTAATTAAAATACTATACTGTAAATTACATTTTATTTACAATCA
AAGGAGATATACCATGGCACACCATCACCACCACCACGGGAGCGGGGAGCAGAAACTAATATCAGAGGAG
GATCTTGGCTCAGGTTCAGGATCCGTGAGCAAGGGCGAGGAGACCACAATGGGCGTAATCAAGCCCGACA
TGAAGATCAAGCTGAAGATGGAGGGCAACGTGAATGGCCACGCCTTCGTGATCGAGGGCGAGGGCGAGGG
CAAGCCCTACGACGGCACCAACACCATCAACCTGGAGGTGAAGGAGGGAGCCCCCCTGCCCTTCTCCTAC
GACATTCTGACCACCGCGTTCGCCTACGGCAACAGGGCCTTCACCAAGTACCCCGACGACATCCCCAACT
ACTTCAAGCAGTCCTTCCCCGAGGGCTACTCTTGGGAGCGCACCATGACCTTCGAGGACAAGGGCATCGT
GAAGGTGAAGTCCGACATCTCCATGGAGGAGGACTCCTTCATCTACGAGATACACCTCAAGGGCGAGAAC
TTCCCCCCCAACGGCCCCGTGATGCAGAAGAAGACCACCGGCTGGGACGCCTCCACCGAGAGGATGTACG
TGCGCGACGGCGTGCTGAAGGGCGACGTCAAGCACAAGCTGCTGCTGGAGGGCGGCGGCCACCACCGCGT
TGACTTCAAGACCATCTACAGGGCCAAGAAGGCGGTGAAGCTGCCCGACTATCACTTTGTGGACCACCGC
ATCGAGATCCTGAACCACGACAAGGACTACAACAAGGTGACCGTTTACGAGAGCGCCGTGGCCCGCAACT
CCACCGACGGCATGGACGAGCTGTACAAGTCCGGAATGGCGGACGAGGAGAAGCTGCCGCCCGGCTGGGA
GAAGCGCATGAGCCGCAGCTCAGGCCGAGTGTACTACTTCAACCACATCACTAACGCCAGCCAGTGGGAG
CGGCCCAGCGGCAACAGCAGCAGTGGTGGCAAAAACGGGCAGGGGGAGCCTGCCAGGAAGCTGCGCATTC
TGCAGTCGACTAGGGAGCAAGGGCTTGTGCCCGGGTCTAGAGGCGGAGGTGGTGGAGGAGGTGGAGGTGG
TGGAGGTGGAGGTGGAGGTGGTGGCGGTGGTGGAGGAGGAGGAGCTAGAGGCGGAGGTGGTGGAGGAGGT
GGAGGTGGTGGAGGTGGAGGTGGAGGTGGTGGCGGTGGTGGAGGAGGAGGAGCCAGCGGCGGAGGTGGTG
GAGGAGGTGGAGGTGGTGGAGGTGGAGGTGGAGGTGGTGGCGGTGGTGGAGGAGGAGGAACCGGTGCTGA
CCAACTGACTGAAGAGTGGTCGACGGTACAGCGGACCGCGCCTGACGTACCACGTACACCAGTAGGAAAG
GCAAAGCTTTCATTCCAATTCCCGCGGGCGCGGGACATCGCGGCCGCGATGGTGAGCAAGGGCGAGGAGC
TGTTCACCGGGGTGGTGCCCATCCTGGTCGAGCTGGACGGCGACGTAAACGGCCACAAGTTCAGCGTGTC
CGGCGAGGGCGAGGGCGATGCCACCTACGGCAAGCTGACCCTGAAGCTCATCTGCACCACCGGCAAGCTG
CCCGTGCCCTGGCCCACCCTCGTGACCACCTTCGGCTACGGCCTGATGTGCTTCGCGCGCTATCCAGACC
ACATGAAGCAGCACGACTTCTTCAAGTCCGCCATGCCCGAAGGCTACGTCCAGGAGCGCACCATCTTCTT
CAAGGACGACGGCAACTACAAGACCCGCGCCGAGGTGAAGTTCGAGGGCGACACCCTGGTGAACCGCATC
GAGCTGAAGGGCATCGACTTCAAGGAGGACGGCAACATCCTGGGGCACAAGCTCGAGTACAACTGGAACA
GCCACAACGTCTATATCATGGCCGACAAGCAGAAGAACGGCATCAAGGTGAACTTCAAGATCCGCCACAA
CATCGAGGACGGCAGCGTGCAGCTCGCCGACCACTACCAGCAGAACACCCCCATCGGCGACGGCCCCGTG
CTGCTGCCCGACAACCACTACCTGAGCACCCAGTCCAAGCTGAGCAAAGACCCCAACGAGAAGCGCGATC
ACATGGTCCTGCTGGAGTTCGTGACCGCCGCCGGGATCACTCTCGGCATGGACGAGCTGTACAAGGGTAC
CGATATCCTTCAAAAAAAACTTGAAGAACTTGAACTTGACGAATGAGATATCTAATGACTCGAGCACCAC
CATCACCATCACCATCACTAAGTGATTAACCTCAGGTGCAGGCTGCCTATCAGAAGGTGGTGGCTGGTGT
GGCCAAAAATTATGGGGACATCATGAAGCCCCTTGAGCATCTGACTTCTGGCTAATAAAGGAAATTTATT
TTCATTGCAATAGTGTGTTGGAATTTTTTGTGTCTCTCACTCGGAAGGACATATGGGAGGGCAAATCATT
TAAAACATCAGAATGAGTATTTGGTTTAGAGTTTGGCAACATATGCCCATATGTAACTAGCATAACCCCT
TGGGGCCTCTAAACGGGTCTTGAGGGGTTTTTTGCTGAAAGCATGCGGAGGAAATTCTCCTTGAAGTTTC
CCTGGTGTTCAAAGTAAAGGAGTTTGCACCAGACGCACCTCTGTTCACTGGTCCGGCGTATTAAAACACG
ATACATTGTTATTAGTACATTTATTAAGCGCTAGATTCTGTGCGTTGTTGATTTACAGACAATTGTTGTA
CGTATTTTAATAATTCATTAAATTTATAATCTTTAGGGTGGTATGTTAGAGCGAAAATCAAATGATTTTC
AGCGTCTTTATATCTGAATTTAAATATTAAATCCTCAATAGATTTGTAAAATAGGTTTCGATTAGTTTCA
AACAAGGGTTGTTTTTCCGAACCGATGGCTGGACTATCTAATGGATTTTCGCTCAACGCCACAAAACTTG
CCAAATCTTGTAGCAGCAATCTAGCTTTGTCGATATTCGTTTGTGTTTTGTTTTGTAATAAAGGTTCGAC
GTCGTTCAAAATATTATGCGCTTTTGTATTTCTTTCATCACTGTCGTTAGTGTACAATTGACTCGACGTA
AACACGTTAAATAGAGCTTGGACATATTTAACATCGGGCGTGTTAGCTTTATTAGGCCGATTATCGTCGT
CGTCCCAACCCTCGTCGTTAGAAGTTGCTTCCGAAGACGATTTTGCCATAGCCACACGACGCCTATTAAT
TGTGTCGGCTAACACGTCCGCGATCAAATTTGTAGTTGAGCTTTTTGGAATTGCGATCGCATAACTTCGT
ATAGCATACATTATACGAAGTTATAAGCTCGGAACGCTGCGCTCGGTCGTTCGGCTGCGGCGAGCGGTAT
CAGCTCACTCAAAGGCGGTAATACGGTTATCCACAGAATCAGGGGATAACGCAGGAAAGAACATGTGAGC
AAAAGGCCAGCAAAAGGCCAGGAACCGTAAAAAGGCCGCGTTGCTGGCGTTTTTCCATAGGCTCCGCCCC
CTGACGAGCATCACAAAAATCGACGCTCAAGTCAGAGGTGGCGAAACCCGACAGGACTATAAAGATACCA
GGCGTTTCCCCCTGGAAGCTCCCTCGTGCGCTCTCCTGTTCCGACCCTGCCGCTTACCGGATACCTGTCC
GCCTTTCTCCCTTCGGGAAGCGTGGCGCTTTCTCAATGCTCACGCTGTAGGTATCTCAGTTCGGTGTAGG
TCGTTCGCTCCAAGCTGGGCTGTGTGCACGAACCCCCCGTTCAGCCCGACCGCTGCGCCTTATCCGGTAA
CTATCGTCTTGAGTCCAACCCGGTAAGACACGACTTATCGCCACTGGCAGCAGCCACTGGTAACAGGATT
AGCAGAGCGAGGTATGTAGGCGGTGCTACAGAGTTCTTGAAGTGGTGGCCTAACTACGGCTACACTAGAA
GAACAGTATTTGGTATCTGCGCTCTGCTGAAGCCAGTTACCTTCGGAAAAAGAGTTGGTAGCTCTTGATC
CGGCAAACAAACCACCGCTGGTAGCGGTGGTTTTTTTGTTTGCAAGCAGCAGATTACGCGCAGAAAAAAA
GGATCTCAAGAAGATCCTTTGTTACCAATGCTTAATCAGTGAGGCACCTATCTCAGCGATCTGTCTATTT
CGTTCATCCATAGTTGCCTGACTCCCCGTCGTGTAGATAACTACGATACGGGAGGGCTTACCATCTGGCC
CCAGTGCTGCAATGATACCGCGAGACCCACGCTCACCGGCTCCAGATTTATCAGCAATAAACCAGCCAGC
CGGAAGGGCCGAGCGCAGAAGTGGTCCTGCAACTTTATCCGCCTCCATCCAGTCTATTAATTGTTGCCGG
GAAGCTAGAGTAAGTAGTTCGCCAGTTAATAGTTTGCGCAACGTTGTTGCCATTGCTACAGGCATCGTGG
TGTCACGCTCGTCGTTTGGTATGGCTTCATTCAGCTCCGGTTCCCAACGATCAAGGCGAGTTACATGATC
CCCCATGTTGTGCAAAAAAGCGGTTAGCTCCTTCGGTCCTCCGATCGTTGTCAGAAGTAAGTTGGCCGCA
GTGTTATCACTCATGGTTATGGCAGCACTGCATAATTCTCTTACTGTCATGCCATCCGTAAGATGCTTTT
CTGTGACTGGTGAGTACTCAACCAAGTCATTCTGAGAATAGTGTATGCGGCGACCGAGTTGCTCTTGCCC
GGCGTCAATACGGGATAATACCGCGCCACATAGCAGAACTTTAAAAGTGCTCATCATTGGAAAACGTTCT
TCGGGGCGAAAACTCTCAAGGATCTTACCGCTGTTGAGATCCAGTTCGATGTAACCCACTCGTGCACCCA
ACTGATCTTCAGCATCTTTTACTTTCACCAGCGTTTCTGGGTGAGCAAAAACAGGAAGGCAAAATGCCGC
AAAAAAGGGAATAAGGGCGACACGGAAATGTTGAATACTCATACTCTTCCTTTTTCAATATTATTGAAGC
ATTTATCAGGGTTATTGTCTCATGTCCGCGCGTT
