>Addgene plasmid #99870 | EKARdual | addgene partial sequence | sequence record 193482 | Addgene NGS Result
TCATGAAGCCCCTTGAGCATCTGACTTCTGGCTAATAAAGGAAATTTATTTTCATTGCAATAGTGTGTTG
GAATTTTTTGTGTCTCTCACTCGGAAGGACATATGGGAGGGCAAATCATTTAAAACATCAGAATGAGTAT
TTGGTTTAGAGTTTGGCAACATATGCCCATATGTAACTAGCATAACCCCTTGGGGCCTCTAAACGGGTCT
TGAGGGGTTTTTTGCTGAAAGCATGCGGAGGAAATTCTCCTTGAAGTTTCCCTGGTGTTCAAAGTAAAGG
AGTTTGCACCAGACGCACCTCTGTTCACTGGTCCGGCGTATTAAAACACGATACATTGTTATTAGTACAT
TTATTAAGCGCTAGATTCTGTGCGTTGTTGATTTACAGACAATTGTTGTACGTATTTTAATAATTCATTA
AATTTATAATCTTTAGGGTGGTATGTTAGAGCGAAAATCAAATGATTTTCAGCGTCTTTATATCTGAATT
TAAATATTAAATCCTCAATAGATTTGTAAAATAGGTTTCGATTAGTTTCAAACAAGGGTTGTTTTTCCGA
ACCGATGGCTGGACTATCTAATGGATTTTCGCTCAACGCCACAAAACTTGCCAAATCTTGTAGCAGCAAT
CTAGCTTTGTCGATATTCGTTTGTGTTTTGTTTTGTAATAAAGGTTCGACGTCGTTCAAAATATTATGCG
CTTTTGTATTTCTTTCATCACTGTCGTTAGTGTACAATTGACTCGACGTAAACACGTTAAATAGAGCTTG
GACATATTTAACATCGGGCGTGTTAGCTTTATTAGGCCGATTATCGTCGTCGTCCCAACCCTCGTCGTTA
GAAGTTGCTTCCGAAGACGATTTTGCCATAGCCACACGACGCCTATTAATTGTGTCGGCTAACACGTCCG
CGATCAAATTTGTAGTTGAGCTTTTTGGAATTGCGATCGCATAACTTCGTATAGCATACATTATACGAAG
TTATAAGCTCGGAACGCTGCGCTCGGTCGTTCGGCTGCGGCGAGCGGTATCAGCTCACTCAAAGGCGGTA
ATACGGTTATCCACAGAATCAGGGGATAACGCAGGAAAGAACATGTGAGCAAAAGGCCAGCAAAAGGCCA
GGAACCGTAAAAAGGCCGCGTTGCTGGCGTTTTTCCATAGGCTCCGCCCCCTGACGAGCATCACAAAAAT
CGACGCTCAAGTCAGAGGTGGCGAAACCCGACAGGACTATAAAGATACCAGGCGTTTCCCCCTGGAAGCT
CCCTCGTGCGCTCTCCTGTTCCGACCCTGCCGCTTACCGGATACCTGTCCGCCTTTCTCCCTTCGGGAAG
CGTGGCGCTTTCTCATAGCTCACGCTGTAGGTATCTCAGTTCGGTGTAGGTCGTTCGCTCCAAGCTGGGC
TGTGTGCACGAACCCCCCGTTCAGCCCGACCGCTGCGCCTTATCCGGTAACTATCGTCTTGAGTCCAACC
CGGTAAGACACGACTTATCGCCACTGGCAGCAGCCACTGGTAACAGGATTAGCAGAGCGAGGTATGTAGG
CGGTGCTACAGAGTTCTTGAAGTGGTGGCCTAACTACGGCTACACTAGAAGAACAGTATTTGGTATCTGC
GCTCTGCTGAAGCCAGTTACCTTCGGAAAAAGAGTTGGTAGCTCTTGATCCGGCAAACAAACCACCGCTG
GTAGCGGTGGTTTTTTTGTTTGCAAGCAGCAGATTACGCGCAGAAAAAAAGGATCTCAAGAAGATCCTTT
GTTACCAATGCTTAATCAGTGAGGCACCTATCTCAGCGATCTGTCTATTTCGTTCATCCATAGTTGCCTG
ACTCCCCGTCGTGTAGATAACTACGATACGGGAGGGCTTACCATCTGGCCCCAGTGCTGCAATGATACCG
CGAGACCCACGCTCACCGGCTCCAGATTTATCAGCAATAAACCAGCCAGCCGGAAGGGCCGAGCGCAGAA
GTGGTCCTGCAACTTTATCCGCCTCCATCCAGTCTATTAATTGTTGCCGGGAAGCTAGAGTAAGTAGTTC
GCCAGTTAATAGTTTGCGCAACGTTGTTGCCATTGCTACAGGCATCGTGGTGTCACGCTCGTCGTTTGGT
ATGGCTTCATTCAGCTCCGGTTCCCAACGATCAAGGCGAGTTACATGATCCCCCATGTTGTGCAAAAAAG
CGGTTAGCTCCTTCGGTCCTCCGATCGTTGTCAGAAGTAAGTTGGCCGCAGTGTTATCACTCATGGTTAT
GGCAGCACTGCATAATTCTCTTACTGTCATGCCATCCGTAAGATGCTTTTCTGTGACTGGTGAGTACTCA
ACCAAGTCATTCTGAGAATAGTGTATGCGGCGACCGAGTTGCTCTTGCCCGGCGTCAATACGGGATAATA
CCGCGCCACATAGCAGAACTTTAAAAGTGCTCATCATTGGAAAACGTTCTTCGGGGCGAAAACTCTCAAG
GATCTTACCGCTGTTGAGATCCAGTTCGATGTAACCCACTCGTGCACCCAACTGATCTTCAGCATCTTTT
ACTTTCACCAGCGTTTCTGGGTGAGCAAAAACAGGAAGGCAAAATGCCGCAAAAAAGGGAATAAGGGCGA
CACGGAAATGTTGAATACTCATACTCTTCCTTTTTCAATATTATTGAAGCATTTATCAGGGTTATTGTCT
CATGTCCGCGCGTTTCCTGCATCTTTTAATCAAATCCCAAGATGTGTATAAACGCGCCGGTATGTACAGG
AAGAGGTTTATACTAAACTGTTACATTGCAAACGTGGTTTCGTGTGCCAAGTGTGAAAACCGATGTTTAA
TCAAGGCTCTGACGCATTTCTACAACCACGACTCCAAGTGTGTGGGTGAAGTCATGCATCTTTTAATCAA
ATCCCAAGATGTGTATAAACCACCAAACTGCCAAAAAATGAAAACTGTCGACAAGCTCTGTCCGTTTGCT
GGCAACTGCAAGGGTCTCAATCCTATTTGTAATTATTGAATAATAAAACAATTATAAATGTCAAATTTGT
TTTTTATTAACGATACAAACCAAACGCAACAAGAACATTTGTAGTATTATCTATAATTGAAAACGCGTAG
TTATAATCGCTGAGGTAATATTTAAAATCATTTTCAAATGATTCACAGTTAATTTGCGACAATATAATTT
TATTTTCACATAAACTAGACGCCTTGTCGTCTTCTTCTTCGTATTCCTTCTCTTTTTCATTTTTCTCTTC
ATAAAAATTAACATAGTTATTATCGTATCCATATATGTATCTATCGTATAGAGTAAATTTTTTGTTGTCA
TAAATATATATGTCTTTTTTAATGGGGTGTATAGTACCGCTGCGCATAGTTTTTCTGTAATTTACAACAG
TGCTATTTTCTGGTAGTTCTTCGGAGTGTGTTGCTTTAATTATTAAATTTATATAATCAATGAATTTGGG
ATCGTCGGTTTTGTACAATATGTTGCCGGCATAGTACGCAGCTTCTTCTAGTTCAATTACACCATTTTTT
AGCAGCACCGGATTAACATAACTTTCCAAAATGTTGTACGAACCGTTAAACAAAAACAGTTCACCTCCCT
TTTCTATACTATTGTCTGCGAGCAGTTGTTTGTTGTTAAAAATAACAGCCATTGTAATGAGACGCACAAA
CTAATATCACAAACTGGAAATGTCTATCAATATATAGTTGCTGATGGCCGGCCTATTAATAGTAATCAAT
TACGGGGTCATTAGTTCATAGCCCATATATGGAGTTCCGCGTTACATAACTTACGGTAAATGGCCCGCCT
GGCTGACCGCCCAACGACCCCCGCCCATTGACGTCAATAATGACGTATGTTCCCATAGTAACGCCAATAG
GGACTTTCCATTGACGTCAATGGGTGGAGTATTTACGGTAAACTGCCCACTTGGCAGTACATCAAGTGTA
TCATATGCCAAGTCCGCCCCCTATTGACGTCAATGACGGTAAATGGCCCGCCTGGCATTATGCCCAGTAC
ATGACCTTACGGGACTTTCCTACTTGGCAGTACATCTACGTATTAGTCATCGCTATTACCATGCTGATGC
GGTTTTGGCAGTACACCAATGGGCGTGGATAGCGGTTTGACTCACGGGGATTTCCAAGTCTCCACCCCAT
TGACGTCAATGGGAGTTTGTTTTGGCACCAAAATCAACGGGACTTTCCAAAATGTCGTAATAACCCCGCC
CCGTTGACGCAAATGGGCGGTAGGCGTGTACGGTGGGAGGTCTATATAAGCAGACGTCGTTTAGTGAACC
GTCAGATCACTAGATGCTTTATTGCGGTAGTTTATCACAGTTAAATTGCTAACGCCAGTCTCGAACTTAA
CGTGCAGAAGTTGGTCGTGAGGCACTGGGCAGGTAAGTATCGGGCCCTTTGTGCGGGGGGAGCGGCTCGG
GGCTGTCCGCGGGGGGACGGCTGCCTTCGGGGGGGACGGGGCAGGGCGGGGTTCGGCTTCTGGCGTGTGA
CCGGCGGCTCTAGAGCCTCTGCTAACCATGTTCATGCCTTCTTCTTTTTCCTACAGCTCCTGGGCAACGT
GCTGGTTATTGTGCTGTCTCATCATTTTGGCAAAGAATTGGATCGGACCGAAATTAATACGACTCACTAT
AGGGGAATTGTGAGCGGATAACAATTCCCCGGAGTTAATCCGGGACCTTTAATTCAACCCAACACAATAT
ATTATAGTTAAATAAGAATTATTATCAAATCATTTGTATATTAATTAAAATACTATACTGTAAATTACAT
TTTATTTACAATCAAAGGAGATATACCATGGCACACCATCACCACCACCACGGGAGCGGGGAGCAGAAAC
TAATATCAGAGGAGGATCTTGGCTCAGGTTCAGGATCCGTGAGCAAGGGCGAGGAGACCACAATGGGCGT
AATCAAGCCCGACATGAAGATCAAGCTGAAGATGGAGGGCAACGTGAATGGCCACGCCTTCGTGATCGAG
GGCGAGGGCGAGGGCAAGCCCTACGACGGCACCAACACCATCAACCTGGAGGTGAAGGAGGGAGCCCCCC
TGCCCTTCTCCTACGACATTCTGACCACCGCGTTCGCCTACGGCAACAGGGCCTTCACCAAGTACCCCGA
CGACATCCCCAACTACTTCAAGCAGTCCTTCCCCGAGGGCTACTCTTGGGAGCGCACCATGACCTTCGAG
GACAAGGGCATCGTGAAGGTGAAGTCCGACATCTCCATGGAGGAGGACTCCTTCATCTACGAGATACACC
TCAAGGGCGAGAACTTCCCCCCCAACGGCCCCGTGATGCAGAAGAAGACCACCGGCTGGGACGCCTCCAC
CGAGAGGATGTACGTGCGCGACGGCGTGCTGAAGGGCGACGTCAAGCACAAGCTGCTGCTGGAGGGCGGC
GGCCACCACCGCGTTGACTTCAAGACCATCTACAGGGCCAAGAAGGCGGTGAAGCTGCCCGACTATCACT
TTGTGGACCACCGCATCGAGATCCTGAACCACGACAAGGACTACAACAAGGTGACCGTTTACGAGAGCGC
CGTGGCCCGCAACTCCACCGACGGCATGGACGAGCTGTACAAGTCCGGAATGGCGGACGAGGAGAAGCTG
CCGCCCGGCTGGGAGAAGCGCATGAGCCGCAGCTCAGGCCGAGTGTACTACTTCAACCACATCACTAACG
CCAGCCAGTGGGAGCGGCCCAGCGGCAACAGCAGCAGTGGTGGCAAAAACGGGCAGGGGGAGCCTGCCAG
GAAGCTGCGCATTCTGCAGTCGACTAGGGAGCAAGGGCTTGTGCCCGGGTCTAGAGGCGGAGGTGGTGGA
GGAGGTGGAGGTGGTGGAGGTGGAGGTGGAGGTGGTGGCGGTGGTGGAGGAGGAGGAGCTAGAGGCGGAG
GTGGTGGAGGAGGTGGAGGTGGTGGAGGTGGAGGTGGAGGTGGTGGCGGTGGTGGAGGAGGAGGAGCCAG
CGGCGGAGGTGGTGGAGGAGGTGGAGGTGGTGGAGGTGGAGGTGGAGGTGGTGGCGGTGGTGGAGGAGGA
GGAACCGGTGCTGACCAACTGACTGAAGAGTGGTCGACGGTACAGCGGACCGCGCCTGACGTACCACGTA
CACCAGTAGGAAAGGCAAAGCTTTCATTCCAATTCCCGCGGGCGCGGGACATCGCGGCCGCGATGGTGAG
CAAGGGCGAGGAGCTGTTCACCGGGGTGGTGCCCATCCTGGTCGAGCTGGACGGCGACGTAAACGGCCAC
AAGTTCAGCGTGTCCGGCGAGGGCGAGGGCGATGCCACCTACGGCAAGCTGACCCTGAAGCTCATCTGCA
CCACCGGCAAGCTGCCCGTGCCCTGGCCCACCCTCGTGACCACCTTCGGCTACGGCCTGATGTGCTTCGC
GCGCTATCCAGACCACATGAAGCAGCACGACTTCTTCAAGTCCGCCATGCCCGAAGGCTACGTCCAGGAG
CGCACCATCTTCTTCAAGGACGACGGCAACTACAAGACCCGCGCCGAGGTGAAGTTCGAGGGCGACACCC
TGGTGAACCGCATCGAGCTGAAGGGCATCGACTTCAAGGAGGACGGCAACATCCTGGGGCACAAGCTCGA
GTACAACTGGAACAGCCACAACGTCTATATCATGGCCGACAAGCAGAAGAACGGCATCAAGGTGAACTTC
AAGATCCGCCACAACATCGAGGACGGCAGCGTGCAGCTCGCCGACCACTACCAGCAGAACACCCCCATCG
GCGACGGCCCCGTGCTGCTGCCCGACAACCACTACCTGAGCACCCAGTCCAAGCTGAGCAAAGACCCCAA
CGAGAAGCGCGATCACATGGTCCTGCTGGAGTTCGTGACCGCCGCCGGGATCACTCTCGGCATGGACGAG
CTGTACAAGGGTACCGATATCCTTCAAAAAAAACTTGAAGAACTTGAACTTGACGAATGAGATATCTAAT
GACTCGAGCACCACCATCACCATCACCATCACTAAGTGATTAACCTCAGGTGCAGGCTGCC
